>Addgene plasmid #77807 | MPP2 gRNA (BRDN0001148423) | addgene full sequence | sequence record 188448 | Addgene Assembled Sequence
CCCGGGTGCAAAGATGGATAAAGTTTTAAACAGAGAGGAATCTTTGCAGCTAATGGACCTTCTAGGTCTT
GAAAGGAGTGGGAATTGGCTCCGGTGCCCGTCAGTGGGCAGAGCGCACATCGCCCACAGTCCCCGAGAAG
TTGGGGGGAGGGGTCGGCAATTGATCCGGTGCCTAGAGAAGGTGGCGCGGGGTAAACTGGGAAAGTGATG
TCGTGTACTGGCTCCGCCTTTTTCCCGAGGGTGGGGGAGAACCGTATATAAGTGCAGTAGTCGCCGTGAA
CGTTCTTTTTCGCAACGGGTTTGCCGCCAGAACACAGGTAAGTGCCGTGTGTGGTTCCCGCGGGCCTGGC
CTCTTTACGGGTTATGGCCCTTGCGTGCCTTGAATTACTTCCACCTGGCTGCAGTACGTGATTCTTGATC
CCGAGCTTCGGGTTGGAAGTGGGTGGGAGAGTTCGAGGCCTTGCGCTTAAGGAGCCCCTTCGCCTCGTGC
TTGAGTTGAGGCCTGGCCTGGGCGCTGGGGCCGCCGCGTGCGAATCTGGTGGCACCTTCGCGCCTGTCTC
GCTGCTTTCGATAAGTCTCTAGCCATTTAAAATTTTTGATGACCTGCTGCGACGCTTTTTTTCTGGCAAG
ATAGTCTTGTAAATGCGGGCCAAGATCTGCACACTGGTATTTCGGTTTTTGGGGCCGCGGGCGGCGACGG
GGCCCGTGCGTCCCAGCGCACATGTTCGGCGAGGCGGGGCCTGCGAGCGCGGCCACCGAGAATCGGACGG
GGGTAGTCTCAAGCTGGCCGGCCTGCTCTGGTGCCTGGCCTCGCGCCGCCGTGTATCGCCCCGCCCTGGG
CGGCAAGGCTGGCCCGGTCGGCACCAGTTGCGTGAGCGGAAAGATGGCCGCTTCCCGGCCCTGCTGCAGG
GAGCTCAAAATGGAGGACGCGGCGCTCGGGAGAGCGGGCGGGTGAGTCACCCACACAAAGGAAAAGGGCC
TTTCCGTCCTCAGCCGTCGCTTCATGTGACTCCACGGAGTACCGGGCGCCGTCCAGGCACCTCGATTAGT
TCTCGAGCTTTTGGAGTACGTCGTCTTTAGGTTGGGGGGAGGGGTTTTATGCGATGGAGTTTCCCCACAC
TGAGTGGGTGGAGACTGAAGTTAGGCCAGCTTGGCACTTGATGTAATTCTCCTTGGAATTTGCCCTTTTT
GAGTTTGGATCTTGGTTCATTCTCAAGCCTCAGACAGTGGTTCAAAGTTTTTTTCTTCCATTTCAGGTGT
CGTGACGTACGGCCACCATGACCGAGTACAAGCCCACGGTGCGCCTCGCCACCCGCGACGACGTCCCCAG
GGCCGTACGCACCCTCGCCGCCGCGTTCGCCGACTACCCCGCCACGCGCCACACCGTCGATCCGGACCGC
CACATCGAGCGGGTCACCGAGCTGCAAGAACTCTTCCTCACGCGCGTCGGGCTCGACATCGGCAAGGTGT
GGGTCGCGGACGACGGCGCCGCCGTGGCGGTCTGGACCACGCCGGAGAGCGTCGAAGCGGGGGCGGTGTT
CGCCGAGATCGGCCCGCGCATGGCCGAGTTGAGCGGTTCCCGGCTGGCCGCGCAGCAACAGATGGAAGGC
CTCCTGGCGCCGCACCGGCCCAAGGAGCCCGCGTGGTTCCTGGCCACCGTCGGAGTCTCGCCCGACCACC
AGGGCAAGGGTCTGGGCAGCGCCGTCGTGCTCCCCGGAGTGGAGGCGGCCGAGCGCGCCGGGGTGCCCGC
CTTCCTGGAGACCTCCGCGCCCCGCAACCTCCCCTTCTACGAGCGGCTCGGCTTCACCGTCACCGCCGAC
GTCGAGGTGCCCGAAGGACCGCGCACCTGGTGCATGACCCGCAAGCCCGGTGCCTGAACGCGTTAAGTCG
ACAATCAACCTCTGGATTACAAAATTTGTGAAAGATTGACTGGTATTCTTAACTATGTTGCTCCTTTTAC
GCTATGTGGATACGCTGCTTTAATGCCTTTGTATCATGCTATTGCTTCCCGTATGGCTTTCATTTTCTCC
TCCTTGTATAAATCCTGGTTGCTGTCTCTTTATGAGGAGTTGTGGCCCGTTGTCAGGCAACGTGGCGTGG
TGTGCACTGTGTTTGCTGACGCAACCCCCACTGGTTGGGGCATTGCCACCACCTGTCAGCTCCTTTCCGG
GACTTTCGCTTTCCCCCTCCCTATTGCCACGGCGGAACTCATCGCCGCCTGCCTTGCCCGCTGCTGGACA
GGGGCTCGGCTGTTGGGCACTGACAATTCCGTGGTGTTGTCGGGGAAATCATCGTCCTTTCCTTGGCTGC
TCGCCTGTGTTGCCACCTGGATTCTGCGCGGGACGTCCTTCTGCTACGTCCCTTCGGCCCTCAATCCAGC
GGACCTTCCTTCCCGCGGCCTGCTGCCGGCTCTGCGGCCTCTTCCGCGTCTTCGCCTTCGCCCTCAGACG
AGTCGGATCTCCCTTTGGGCCGCCTCCCCGCGTCGACTTTAAGACCAATGACTTACAAGGCAGCTGTAGA
TCTTAGCCACTTTTTAAAAGAAAAGGGGGGACTGGAAGGGCTAATTCACTCCCAACGAAGACAAGATCTG
CTTTTTGCTTGTACTGGGTCTCTCTGGTTAGACCAGATCTGAGCCTGGGAGCTCTCTGGCTAACTAGGGA
ACCCACTGCTTAAGCCTCAATAAAGCTTGCCTTGAGTGCTTCAAGTAGTGTGTGCCCGTCTGTTGTGTGA
CTCTGGTAACTAGAGATCCCTCAGACCCTTTTAGTCAGTGTGGAAAATCTCTAGCAGTACGTATAGTAGT
TCATGTCATCTTATTATTCAGTATTTATAACTTGCAAAGAAATGAATATCAGAGAGTGAGAGGAACTTGT
TTATTGCAGCTTATAATGGTTACAAATAAAGCAATAGCATCACAAATTTCACAAATAAAGCATTTTTTTC
ACTGCATTCTAGTTGTGGTTTGTCCAAACTCATCAATGTATCTTATCATGTCTGGCTCTAGCTATCCCGC
CCCTAACTCCGCCCATCCCGCCCCTAACTCCGCCCAGTTCCGCCCATTCTCCGCCCCATGGCTGACTAAT
TTTTTTTATTTATGCAGAGGCCGAGGCCGCCTCGGCCTCTGAGCTATTCCAGAAGTAGTGAGGAGGCTTT
TTTGGAGGCCTAGGGACGTACCCAATTCGCCCTATAGTGAGTCGTATTACGCGCGCTCACTGGCCGTCGT
TTTACAACGTCGTGACTGGGAAAACCCTGGCGTTACCCAACTTAATCGCCTTGCAGCACATCCCCCTTTC
GCCAGCTGGCGTAATAGCGAAGAGGCCCGCACCGATCGCCCTTCCCAACAGTTGCGCAGCCTGAATGGCG
AATGGG
[124 nt withheld, positions 3367-3490]
C
[91 nt withheld, positions 3492-3582]
A
[49 nt withheld, positions 3584-3632]
CCTTTGACGTTGGAGTCCACGTTCTTT
[37 nt withheld, positions 3660-3696]
ACCCTATCTCGGTCTATTCTTTTGATTTATAAGGGATTTTGCCGATTTCGGCCTATTGGTTAAAAAATGA
GCTGATTTAACAAAAATTTAACGCGAATTTTAACAAAATATTAACGCTTACAATTTAGGTGGCACTTTTC
GGGGAAATGTGCGCGGAACCCCTATTTGTTTATTTTTCTAAATACATTCAAATATGTATCCGCTCATGAG
ACAATAACCCTGATAAATGCTTCAATAATATTGAAAAAGGAAGAGTATGAGTATTCAACATTTCCGTGTC
GCCCTTATTCCCTTTTTTGCGGCATTTTGCCTTCCTGTTTTTGCTCACCCAGAAACGCTGGTGAAAGTAA
AAGATGCTGAAGATCAGTTGGGTGCACGAGTGGGTTACATCGAACTGGATCTCAACAGCGGTAAGATCCT
TGAGAGTTTTCGCCCCGAAGAACGTTTTCCAATGATGAGCACTTTTAAAGTTCTGCTATGTGGCGCGGTA
TTATCCCGTATTGACGCCGGGCAAGAGCAACTCGGTCGCCGCATACACTATTCTCAGAATGACTTGGTTG
AGTACTCACCAGTCACAGAAAAGCATCTTACGGATGGCATGACAGTAAGAGAATTATGCAGTGCTGCCAT
AACCATGAGTGATAACACTGCGGCCAACTTACTTCTGACAACGATCGGAGGACCGAAGGAGCTAACCGCT
TTTTTGCACAACATGGGGGATCATGTAACTCGCCTTGATCGTTGGGAACCGGAGCTGAATGAAGCCATAC
CAAACGACGAGCGTGACACCACGATGCCTGTAGCAATGGCAACAACGTTGCGCAAACTATTAACTGGCGA
ACTACTTACTCTAGCTTCCCGGCAACAATTAATAGACTGGATGGAGGCGGATAAAGTTGCAGGACCACTT
CTGCGCTCGGCCCTTCCGGCTGGCTGGTTTATTGCTGATAAATCTGGAGCCGGTGAGCGTGGGTCTCGCG
GTATCATTGCAGCACTGGGGCCAGATGGTAAGCCCTCCCGTATCGTAGTTATCTACACGACGGGGAGTCA
GGCAACTATGGATGAACGAAATAGACAGATCGCTGAGATAGGTGCCTCACTGATTAAGCATTGGTAACTG
TCAGACCAAGTTTACTCATATATACTTTAGATTGATTTAAAACTTCATTTTTAATTTAAAAGGATCTAGG
TGAAGATCCTTTTTGATAATCTCATGACCAAAATCCCTTAACGTGAGTTTTCGTTCCACTGAGCGTCAGA
CCCCGTAGAAAAGATCAAAGGATCTTCTTGAGATCCTTTTTTTCTGCGCGTAATCTGCTGCTTGCAAACA
AAAAAACCACCGCTACCAGCGGTGGTTTGTTTGCCGGATCAAGAGCTACCAACTCTTTTTCCGAAGGTAA
CTGGCTTCAGCAGAGCGCAGATACCAAATACTGTTCTTCTAGTGTAGCCGTAGTTAGGCCACCACTTCAA
GAACTCTGTAGCACCGCCTACATACCTCGCTCTGCTAATCCTGTTACCAGTGGCTGCTGCCAGTGGCGAT
AAGTCGTGTCTTACCGGGTTGGACTCAAGACGATAGTTACCGGATAAGGCGCAGCGGTCGGGCTGAACGG
GGGGTTCGTGCACACAGCCCAGCTTGGAGCGAACGACCTACACCGAACTGAGATACCTACAGCGTGAGCT
ATGAGAAAGCGCCACGCTTCCCGAAGGGAGAAAGGCGGACAGGTATCCGGTAAGCGGCAGGGTCGGAACA
GGAGAGCGCACGAGGGAGCTTCCAGGGGGAAACGCCTGGTATCTTTATAGTCCTGTCGGGTTTCGCCACC
TCTGACTTGAGCGTCGATTTTTGTGATGCTCGTCAGGGGGGCGGAGCCTATGGAAAAACGCCAGCAACGC
GGCCTTTTTACGGTTCCTGGCCTTTTGCTGGCCTTTTGCTCACATGTTCTTTCCTGCGTTATCCCCTGAT
TCTGTGGATAACCGTATTACCGCCTTTGAGTGAGCTGATACCGCTCGCCGCAGCCGAACGACCGAGCGCA
GCGAGTCAGTGAGCGAGGAAGCGGAAGAGCGCCCAATACGCAAACCGCCTCTCCCCGCGCGTTGGCCGAT
TCATTAATGCAGCTGGCACGACAGGTTTCCCGACTGGAAAGCGGGCAGTGAGCGCAACGCAATTAATGTG
AGTTAGCTCACTCATTAGGCACCCCAGGCTTTACACTTTATGCTTCCGGCTCGTATGTTGTGTGGAATTG
TGAGCGGATAACAATTTCACACAGGAAACAGCTATGACCATGATTACGCCAAGCGCGCAATTAACCCTCA
CTAAAGGGAACAAAAGCTGGAGCTGCAAGCTTAATGTAGTCTTATGCAATACTCTTGTAGTCTTGCAACA
TGGTAACGATGAGTTAGCAACATGCCTTACAAGGAGAGAAAAAGCACCGTGCATGCCGATTGGTGGAAGT
AAGGTGGTACGATCGTGCCTTATTAGGAAGGCAACAGACGGGTCTGACATGGATTGGACGAACCACTGAA
TTGCCGCATTGCAGAGATATTGTATTTAAGTGCCTAGCTCGATACATAAACGGGTCTCTCTGGTTAGACC
AGATCTGAGCCTGGGAGCTCTCTGGCTAACTAGGGAACCCACTGCTTAAGCCTCAATAAAGCTTGCCTTG
AGTGCTTCAAGTAGTGTGTGCCCGTCTGTTGTGTGACTCTGGTAACTAGAGATCCCTCAGACCCTTTTAG
TCAGTGTGGAAAATCTCTAGCAGTGGCGCCCGAACAGGGACTTGAAAGCGAAAGGGAAACCAGAGGAGCT
CTCTCGACGCAGGACTCGGCTTGCTGAAGCGCGCACGGCAAGAGGCGAGGGGCGGCGACTGGTGAGTACG
CCAAAAATTTTGACTAGCGGAGGCTAGAAGGAGAGAGATGGGTGCGAGAGCGTCAGTATTAAGCGGGGGA
GAATTAGATCGCGATGGGAAAAAATTCGGTTAAGGCCAGGGGGAAAGAAAAAATATAAATTAAAACATAT
AGTATGGGCAAGCAGGGAGCTAGAACGATTCGCAGTTAATCCTGGCCTGTTAGAAACATCAGAAGGCTGT
AGACAAATACTGGGACAGCTACAACCATCCCTTCAGACAGGATCAGAAGAACTTAGATCATTATATAATA
CAGTAGCAACCCTCTATTGTGTGCATCAAAGGATAGAGATAAAAGACACCAAGGAAGCTTTAGACAAGAT
AGAGGAAGAGCAAAACAAAAGTAAGACCACCGCACAGCAAGCGGCCGCTGATCTTCAGACCTGGAGGAGG
AGATATGAGGGACAATTGGAGAAGTGAATTATATAAATATAAAGTAGTAAAAATTGAACCATTAGGAGTA
GCACCCACCAAGGCAAAGAGAAGAGTGGTGCAGAGAGAAAAAAGAGCAGTGGGAATAGGAGCTTTGTTCC
TTGGGTTCTTGGGAGCAGCAGGAAGCACTATGGGCGCAGCGTCAATGACGCTGACGGTACAGGCCAGACA
ATTATTGTCTGGTATAGTGCAGCAGCAGAACAATTTGCTGAGGGCTATTGAGGCGCAACAGCATCTGTTG
CAACTCACAGTCTGGGGCATCAAGCAGCTCCAGGCAAGAATCCTGGCTGTGGAAAGATACCTAAAGGATC
AACAGCTCCTGGGGATTTGGGGTTGCTCTGGAAAACTCATTTGCACCACTGCTGTGCCTTGGAATGCTAG
TTGGAGTAATAAATCTCTGGAACAGATTTGGAATCACACGACCTGGATGGAGTGGGACAGAGAAATTAAC
AATTACACAAGCTTAATACACTCCTTAATTGAAGAATCGCAAAACCAGCAAGAAAAGAATGAACAAGAAT
TATTGGAATTAGATAAATGGGCAAGTTTGTGGAATTGGTTTAACATAACAAATTGGCTGTGGTATATAAA
ATTATTCATAATGATAGTAGGAGGCTTGGTAGGTTTAAGAATAGTTTTTGCTGTACTTTCTATAGTGAAT
AGAGTTAGGCAGGGATATTCACCATTATCGTTTCAGACCCACCTCCCAACCCCGAGGGGACCCAGAGAGG
GCCTATTTCCCATGATTCCTTCATATTTGCATATACGATACAAGGCTGTTAGAGAGATAATTAGAATTAA
TTTGACTGTAAACACAAAGATATTAGTACAAAATACGTGACGTAGAAAGTAATAATTTCTTGGGTAGTTT
GCAGTTTTAAAATTATGTTTTAAAATGGACTATCATATGCTTACCGTAACTTGAAAGTATTTCGATTTCT
TGGCTTTATATATCTTGTGGAAAGGACGAAACACCGTTGGCCAGGGATCTTACTATGTTTTAGAGCTAGA
AATAGCAAGTTAAAATAAGGCTAGTCCGTTATCAACTTGAAAAAGTGGCACCGAGTCGGTGCTTTTTTAA
GCTTGGCGTAACTAGATCTTGAGACAAATGGCAGTATTCATCCACAATTTTAAAAGAAAAGGGGGGATTG
GGGGGTACAGTGCAGGGGAAAGAATAGTAGACATAATAGCAACAGACATACAAACTAAAGAATTACAAAA
ACAAATTACAAAAATTCAAAATTTTCGGGTTTATTACAGGGACAGCAGAGATCCACTTTGGCGCCGGCTC
GAGGGGG
Features (pLannotate 1.2.2; 29 found; start..end, strand, type, name):
     14..80      +  CDS            small t antigen (fragment): SV40 (simian virus 40) small t antigen
    106..317     +  promoter       EF-1α core promoter: core promoter for human elongation factor EF-1α
    318..1256    +  intron         EF-1α intron A: intron upstream of the start codon of human EF-1α
   1278..1877    +  CDS            PuroR (fragment): puromycin N-acetyltransferase; pac from Streptomyces; confers resistance to puromycin
   1893..2481    +  misc_feature   WPRE: woodchuck hepatitis virus posttranscriptional regulatory element
   2532..2551    +  misc_feature   cPPT/CTS (fragment): central polypurine tract and central termination sequence of HIV-1
   2553..2786    +  LTR            3' LTR (ΔU3): self-inactivating 3' long terminal repeat (LTR) from HIV-1
   2864..2985    +  polyA_signal   SV40 poly(A) signal: SV40 polyadenylation signal
   3025..3160    +  rep_origin     SV40 ori: SV40 origin of replication
   3181..3199    -  promoter       T7 promoter: promoter for bacteriophage T7 RNA polymerase
   3207..3362    +  CDS            lacZα (fragment): LacZα fragment of β-galactosidase; lacZ fragment
   3367..3795    +  rep_origin     f1 ori (sequence partly withheld): f1 bacteriophage origin of replication; arrow indicates direction of (+) strand synthesis
   3848..3952    +  promoter       AmpR promoter: bla
   3953..4813    +  CDS            AmpR: β-lactamase; bla; confers resistance to ampicillin, carbenicillin, and related antibiotics
   4984..5572    +  rep_origin     ori: high-copy-number ColE1/pMB1/pBR322/pUC origin of replication
   5755..5847    +  CDS            lacI (fragment): lac repressor; lacI; The lac repressor binds to the lac operator to inhibit transcription in E. coli. This inhibition can be relieved by adding lactose or isopropyl-β-D-thiogalactopyranoside (IPTG).
   5860..5881    +  protein_bind   CAP binding site: CAP binding activates transcription in the presence of cAMP. E. coli catabolite activator protein
   5896..5926    +  promoter       lac promoter: promoter for the E. coli lac operon
   5934..5950    +  protein_bind   lac operator: The lac repressor binds to the lac operator to inhibit transcription in E. coli. This inhibition can be relieved by adding lactose or isopropyl-β-D-thiogalactopyranoside (IPTG). lac repressor encoded by lacI
   5995..6013    +  promoter       T3 promoter: promoter for bacteriophage T3 RNA polymerase
   6041..6267    +  promoter       RSV promoter: Rous sarcoma virus enhancer/promoter
   6268..6448    +  LTR            5' LTR (truncated): truncated 5' long terminal repeat (LTR) from HIV-1
   6495..6620    +  misc_feature   HIV-1 Ψ: packaging signal of human immunodeficiency virus type 1
   6604..6967    +  CDS            HIV-1 gag (fragment): gag protein from human immunodeficiency virus 1; gag
   7113..7346    +  misc_feature   RRE: The Rev response element (RRE) of HIV-1 allows for Rev-dependent mRNA export from the nucleus to the cytoplasm.
   7723..7749    +  CDS            Rev (fragment): human immunodeficiency virus 1 (HIV-1) Rev protein; rev; enhances nuclear export of unspliced and incompletely spliced viral mRNAs
   7753..7993    +  promoter       U6 promoter: RNA polymerase III promoter for human U6 snRNA
   8023..8098    +  misc_RNA       gRNA scaffold: guide RNA scaffold for the Streptococcus pyogenes CRISPR/Cas9 system
   8154..8271    +  misc_feature   cPPT/CTS: central polypurine tract and central termination sequence of HIV-1
