[The description below was written by a language model from this plasmid's Addgene catalogue record and pLannotate feature annotations shown in this document.]
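Description:
MPP2 gRNA (BRDN0001148423) is a third-generation lentiviral guide RNA plasmid built on the lentiGuide-Puro backbone, designed to direct Streptococcus pyogenes Cas9 to the human MPP2 gene. It is propagated in E. coli as a high-copy plasmid through a ColE1/pUC-type origin with ampicillin selection (β-lactamase), and the backbone also carries an f1 origin, an SV40 origin and remnants of lac and phage-promoter cloning sequences. The guide was designed against several MPP2 RefSeq transcript variants and belongs to a human kinome gRNA collection.

The lentiviral genome is transcribed from an RSV promoter fused to a truncated HIV-1 5' LTR, which makes packaging Tat-independent. It includes the Ψ packaging signal with a partial gag sequence, the Rev response element for nuclear export of the unspliced genome, a cPPT/CTS that aids nuclear import, and a self-inactivating ΔU3 3' LTR followed by an SV40 polyadenylation signal. Within this frame there are two expression units. A human U6 RNA polymerase III promoter drives the MPP2-specific spacer joined to the S. pyogenes gRNA scaffold. Downstream, the EF-1α core promoter with its intron A drives puromycin N-acetyltransferase for selection of transduced mammalian cells, with a WPRE to enhance transcript expression.

The plasmid does not encode Cas9, so it is intended for use with a separate Cas9 lentiviral vector or in cell lines that already express Cas9. In that setting, stable integration and puromycin selection allow CRISPR-mediated disruption of MPP2.
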