Addgene plasmid #77807: MPP2 gRNA (BRDN0001148423)
Purpose: 3rd generation lentiviral gRNA plasmid targeting human MPP2
Depositing lab: John Doench & David Root. Depositing organization: Broad Institute. Publication: Optimized sgRNA design to maximize activity and minimize off-target effects of CRISPR-Cas9. Doench JG, Fusi N, Sullender M, Hegde M, Vaimberg EW, Donovan KF, Smith I, Tothova Z, Wilen C, Orchard R, Virgin HW, Listgarten J, Root DE. Nat Biotechnol. 2016 Jan 18. doi: 10.1038/nbt.3437. PubMed 26780180.
Backbone
  Vector backbone: lentiGuide-Puro
  Backbone manufacturer: Zhang Lab (Addgene plasmid # 52963)
  Vector type: Mammalian Expression, Lentiviral, CRISPR
  Selectable markers: Puromycin
Growth in bacteria
  Bacterial resistance: Ampicillin, 100 μg/mL
  Growth temperature: 37°C
  Growth strain: DH5alpha
  Copy number: High Copy
Gene/Insert
  Gene/Insert name: MPP2 (alt names: MPP2; NM_001278370.1)
  gRNA/shRNA sequence: TTGGCCAGGGATCTTACTAT
  Species: H. sapiens (human)
  Entrez Gene: MPP2 (a.k.a. DLG2)
  Promoter: hU6
  Cloning method: Unknown
  Sequencing primers: 5′ U6-F; 3′ pS2-R
Terms and licenses: Academic/Nonprofit Terms; Industry Terms: Not Available to Industry
Depositor comments: The gRNA was designed to target the following Genbank reference sequence(s): NM_001278370.1,NM_001278371.1,NM_001278372.1,NM_001278373.1,NM_001278375.1,NM_001278376.2,NM_001278381.1,NM_005374.4. Note that this plasmid does NOT contain Cas9. It should be used in conjunction with lentiCas9-Blast (Addgene #52962) or otherwise with cell lines already expressing Cas9. Browse the full kinome gRNA library at http://www.addgene.org/pooled-library/broadgpp-human-kinome/ or visit http://www.broadinstitute.org/rnai/public/ for detailed protocols and information.
How to cite: MPP2 gRNA (BRDN0001148423) was a gift from John Doench & David Root (Addgene plasmid # 77807 ; http://n2t.net/addgene:77807 ; RRID:Addgene_77807)
