>Addgene plasmid #77807 | MPP2 gRNA (BRDN0001148423) | depositor partial sequence | sequence record 145267 | Target Sequence
TTGGCCAGGGATCTTACTAT
