>Addgene plasmid #77807 | MPP2 gRNA (BRDN0001148423) | addgene partial sequence | sequence record 188447 | hU6-F
TAGAAAGTAATAATTTCTTGGGTAGTTTGCAGTTTTAAAATTATGTTTTAAAATGGACTATCATATGCTT
ACCGTAACTTGAAAGTATTTCGATTTCTTGGCTTTATATATCTTGTGGAAAGGACGAAACACCGTTGGCC
AGGGATCTTACTATGTTTTAGAGCTAGAAATAGCAAGTTAAAATAAGGCTAGTCCGTTATCAACTTGAAA
AAGTGGCACCGAGTCGGTGCTTTTTTAAGCTTGGCGTAACTAGATCTTGAGACAAATGGCAGTATTCATC
CACAATTTTAAAAGAAAAGGGGGGATTGGGGGGTACAGTGCAGGGGAAAGAATAGTAGACATAATAGCAA
CAGACATACAAACTAAAGAATTACAAAAACAAATTACAAAAATTCAAAATTTTCGGGTTTATTACAGGGA
CAGCAGAGATCCACTTTGGCGCCGGCTCGAGGGGGCCCGGGTGCAAAGATGGATAAAGTTTTAAACAGAG
AGGAATCTTTGCAGCTAATGGACCTTCTAGGTCTTGAAAGGAGTGGGAATTGGCTCCGGTGCCCGTCAGT
GGGCAGAGCG
